>Addgene plasmid #162509 | pCMV-ABE7.10-P2A-GFP | addgene full sequence | sequence record 319259 | Addgene NGS Result
GACATTGATTATTGACTAGTTATTAATAGTAATCAATTACGGGGTCATTAGTTCATAGCCCATATATGGA
GTTCCGCGTTACATAACTTACGGTAAATGGCCCGCCTGGCTGACCGCCCAACGACCCCCGCCCATTGACG
TCAATAATGACGTATGTTCCCATAGTAACGCCAATAGGGACTTTCCATTGACGTCAATGGGTGGAGTATT
TACGGTAAACTGCCCACTTGGCAGTACATCAAGTGTATCATATGCCAAGTACGCCCCCTATTGACGTCAA
TGACGGTAAATGGCCCGCCTGGCATTATGCCCAGTACATGACCTTATGGGACTTTCCTACTTGGCAGTAC
ATCTACGTATTAGTCATCGCTATTACCATGGTGATGCGGTTTTGGCAGTACATCAATGGGCGTGGATAGC
GGTTTGACTCACGGGGATTTCCAAGTCTCCACCCCATTGACGTCAATGGGAGTTTGTTTTGGCACCAAAA
TCAACGGGACTTTCCAAAATGTCGTAACAACTCCGCCCCATTGACGCAAATGGGCGGTAGGCGTGTACGG
TGGGAGGTCTATATAAGCAGAGCTGGTTTAGTGAACCGTCAGATCCGCTAGAGATCCGCGGCCGCTAATA
CGACTCACTATAGGGAGAGCCGCCACCATGTCCGAAGTCGAGTTTTCCCATGAGTACTGGATGAGACACG
CATTGACTCTCGCAAAGAGGGCTTGGGATGAACGCGAGGTGCCCGTGGGGGCAGTACTCGTGCATAACAA
TCGCGTAATCGGCGAAGGTTGGAATAGGCCGATCGGACGCCACGACCCCACTGCACATGCGGAAATCATG
GCCCTTCGACAGGGAGGGCTTGTGATGCAGAATTATCGACTTATCGATGCGACGCTGTACGTCACGCTTG
AACCTTGCGTAATGTGCGCGGGAGCTATGATTCACTCCCGCATTGGACGAGTTGTATTCGGTGCCCGCGA
CGCCAAGACGGGTGCCGCAGGTTCACTGATGGACGTGCTGCATCACCCAGGCATGAACCACCGGGTAGAA
ATCACAGAAGGCATATTGGCGGACGAATGTGCGGCGCTGTTGTCCGACTTTTTTCGCATGCGGAGGCAGG
AGATCAAGGCCCAGAAAAAAGCACAATCCTCTACTGACTCTGGTGGTTCTTCTGGTGGTTCTAGCGGCAG
CGAGACTCCCGGGACCTCAGAGTCCGCCACACCCGAAAGTTCTGGTGGTTCTTCTGGTGGTTCTTCCGAA
GTCGAGTTTTCCCATGAGTACTGGATGAGACACGCATTGACTCTCGCAAAGAGGGCTCGAGATGAACGCG
AGGTGCCCGTGGGGGCAGTACTCGTGCTCAACAATCGCGTAATCGGCGAAGGTTGGAATAGGGCAATCGG
ACTCCACGACCCCACTGCACATGCGGAAATCATGGCCCTTCGACAGGGAGGGCTTGTGATGCAGAATTAT
CGACTTATCGATGCGACGCTGTACGTCACGTTTGAACCTTGCGTAATGTGCGCGGGAGCTATGATTCACT
CCCGCATTGGACGAGTTGTATTCGGTGTTCGCAACGCCAAGACGGGTGCCGCAGGTTCACTGATGGACGT
GCTGCATTACCCAGGCATGAACCACCGGGTAGAAATCACAGAAGGCATATTGGCGGACGAATGTGCGGCG
CTGTTGTGTTACTTTTTTCGCATGCCCAGGCAGGTCTTTAACGCCCAGAAAAAAGCACAATCCTCTACTG
ACTCTGGTGGTTCTTCTGGTGGTTCTAGCGGCAGCGAGACTCCCGGGACCTCAGAGTCCGCCACACCCGA
AAGTTCTGGTGGTTCTTCTGGTGGTTCTGATAAAAAGTATTCTATTGGTTTAGCCATCGGCACTAATTCC
GTTGGATGGGCTGTCATAACCGATGAATACAAAGTACCTTCAAAGAAATTTAAGGTGTTGGGGAACACAG
ACCGTCATTCGATTAAAAAGAATCTTATCGGTGCCCTCCTATTCGATAGTGGCGAAACGGCAGAGGCGAC
TCGCCTGAAACGAACCGCTCGGAGAAGGTATACACGTCGCAAGAACCGAATATGTTACTTACAAGAAATT
TTTAGCAATGAGATGGCCAAAGTTGACGATTCTTTCTTTCACCGTTTGGAAGAGTCCTTCCTTGTCGAAG
AGGACAAGAAACATGAACGGCACCCCATCTTTGGAAACATAGTAGATGAGGTGGCATATCATGAAAAGTA
CCCAACGATTTATCACCTCAGAAAAAAGCTAGTTGACTCAACTGATAAAGCGGACCTGAGGTTAATCTAC
TTGGCTCTTGCCCATATGATAAAGTTCCGTGGGCACTTTCTCATTGAGGGTGATCTAAATCCGGACAACT
CGGATGTCGACAAACTGTTCATCCAGTTAGTACAAACCTATAATCAGTTGTTTGAAGAGAACCCTATAAA
TGCAAGTGGCGTGGATGCGAAGGCTATTCTTAGCGCCCGCCTCTCTAAATCCCGACGGCTAGAAAACCTG
ATCGCACAATTACCCGGAGAGAAGAAAAATGGGTTGTTCGGTAACCTTATAGCGCTCTCACTAGGCCTGA
CACCAAATTTTAAGTCGAACTTCGACTTAGCTGAAGATGCCAAATTGCAGCTTAGTAAGGACACGTACGA
TGACGATCTCGACAATCTACTGGCACAAATTGGAGATCAGTATGCGGACTTATTTTTGGCTGCCAAAAAC
CTTAGCGATGCAATCCTCCTATCTGACATACTGAGAGTTAATACTGAGATTACCAAGGCGCCGTTATCCG
CTTCAATGATCAAAAGGTACGATGAACATCACCAAGACTTGACACTTCTCAAGGCCCTAGTCCGTCAGCA
ACTGCCTGAGAAATATAAGGAAATATTCTTTGATCAGTCGAAAAACGGGTACGCAGGTTATATTGACGGC
GGAGCGAGTCAAGAGGAATTCTACAAGTTTATCAAACCCATATTAGAGAAGATGGATGGGACGGAAGAGT
TGCTTGTAAAACTCAATCGCGAAGATCTACTGCGAAAGCAGCGGACTTTCGACAACGGTAGCATTCCACA
TCAAATCCACTTAGGCGAATTGCATGCTATACTTAGAAGGCAGGAGGATTTTTATCCGTTCCTCAAAGAC
AATCGTGAAAAGATTGAGAAAATCCTAACCTTTCGCATACCTTACTATGTGGGACCCCTGGCCCGAGGGA
ACTCTCGGTTCGCATGGATGACAAGAAAGTCCGAAGAAACGATTACTCCATGGAATTTTGAGGAAGTTGT
CGATAAAGGTGCGTCAGCTCAATCGTTCATCGAGAGGATGACCAACTTTGACAAGAATTTACCGAACGAA
AAAGTATTGCCTAAGCACAGTTTACTTTACGAGTATTTCACAGTGTACAATGAACTCACGAAAGTTAAGT
ATGTCACTGAGGGCATGCGTAAACCCGCCTTTCTAAGCGGAGAACAGAAGAAAGCAATAGTAGATCTGTT
ATTCAAGACCAACCGCAAAGTGACAGTTAAGCAATTGAAAGAGGACTACTTTAAGAAAATTGAATGCTTC
GATTCTGTCGAGATCTCCGGGGTAGAAGATCGATTTAATGCGTCACTTGGTACGTATCATGACCTCCTAA
AGATAATTAAAGATAAGGACTTCCTGGATAACGAAGAGAATGAAGATATCTTAGAAGATATAGTGTTGAC
TCTTACCCTCTTTGAAGATCGGGAAATGATTGAGGAAAGACTAAAAACATACGCTCACCTGTTCGACGAT
AAGGTTATGAAACAGTTAAAGAGGCGTCGCTATACGGGCTGGGGACGATTGTCGCGGAAACTTATCAACG
GGATAAGAGACAAGCAAAGTGGTAAAACTATTCTCGATTTTCTAAAGAGCGACGGCTTCGCCAATAGGAA
CTTTATGCAGCTGATCCATGATGACTCTTTAACCTTCAAAGAGGATATACAAAAGGCACAGGTTTCCGGA
CAAGGGGACTCATTGCACGAACATATTGCGAATCTTGCTGGTTCGCCAGCCATCAAAAAGGGCATACTCC
AGACAGTCAAAGTAGTGGATGAGCTAGTTAAGGTCATGGGACGTCACAAACCGGAAAACATTGTAATCGA
GATGGCACGCGAAAATCAAACGACTCAGAAGGGGCAAAAAAACAGTCGAGAGCGGATGAAGAGAATAGAA
GAGGGTATTAAAGAACTGGGCAGCCAGATCTTAAAGGAGCATCCTGTGGAAAATACCCAATTGCAGAACG
AGAAACTTTACCTCTATTACCTACAAAATGGAAGGGACATGTATGTTGATCAGGAACTGGACATAAACCG
TTTATCTGATTACGACGTCGATCACATTGTACCCCAATCCTTTTTGAAGGACGATTCAATCGACAATAAA
GTGCTTACACGCTCGGATAAGAACCGAGGGAAAAGTGACAATGTTCCAAGCGAGGAAGTCGTAAAGAAAA
TGAAGAACTATTGGCGGCAGCTCCTAAATGCGAAACTGATAACGCAAAGAAAGTTCGATAACTTAACTAA
AGCTGAGAGGGGTGGCTTGTCTGAACTTGACAAGGCCGGATTTATTAAACGTCAGCTCGTGGAAACCCGC
CAAATCACAAAGCATGTTGCACAGATACTAGATTCCCGAATGAATACGAAATACGACGAGAACGATAAGC
TGATTCGGGAAGTCAAAGTAATCACTTTAAAGTCAAAATTGGTGTCGGACTTCAGAAAGGATTTTCAATT
CTATAAAGTTAGGGAGATAAATAACTACCACCATGCGCACGACGCTTATCTTAATGCCGTCGTAGGGACC
GCACTCATTAAGAAATACCCGAAGCTAGAAAGTGAGTTTGTGTATGGTGATTACAAAGTTTATGACGTCC
GTAAGATGATCGCGAAAAGCGAACAGGAGATAGGCAAGGCTACAGCCAAATACTTCTTTTATTCTAACAT
TATGAATTTCTTTAAGACGGAAATCACTCTGGCAAACGGAGAGATACGCAAACGACCTTTAATTGAAACC
AATGGGGAGACAGGTGAAATCGTATGGGATAAGGGCCGGGACTTCGCGACGGTGAGAAAAGTTTTGTCCA
TGCCCCAAGTCAACATAGTAAAGAAAACTGAGGTGCAGACCGGAGGGTTTTCAAAGGAATCGATTCTTCC
AAAAAGGAATAGTGATAAGCTCATCGCTCGTAAAAAGGACTGGGACCCGAAAAAGTACGGTGGCTTCGAT
AGCCCTACAGTTGCCTATTCTGTCCTAGTAGTGGCAAAAGTTGAGAAGGGAAAATCCAAGAAACTGAAGT
CAGTCAAAGAATTATTGGGGATAACGATTATGGAGCGCTCGTCTTTTGAAAAGAACCCCATCGACTTCCT
TGAGGCGAAAGGTTACAAGGAAGTAAAAAAGGATCTCATAATTAAACTACCAAAGTATAGTCTGTTTGAG
TTAGAAAATGGCCGAAAACGGATGTTGGCTAGCGCCGGAGAGCTTCAAAAGGGGAACGAACTCGCACTAC
CGTCTAAATACGTGAATTTCCTGTATTTAGCGTCCCATTACGAGAAGTTGAAAGGTTCACCTGAAGATAA
CGAACAGAAGCAACTTTTTGTTGAGCAGCACAAACATTATCTCGACGAAATCATAGAGCAAATTTCGGAA
TTCAGTAAGAGAGTCATCCTAGCTGATGCCAATCTGGACAAAGTATTAAGCGCATACAACAAGCACAGGG
ATAAACCCATACGTGAGCAGGCGGAAAATATTATCCATTTGTTTACTCTTACCAACCTCGGCGCTCCAGC
CGCATTCAAGTATTTTGACACAACGATAGATCGCAAACGATACACTTCTACCAAGGAGGTGCTAGACGCG
ACACTGATTCACCAATCCATCACGGGATTATATGAAACTCGGATAGATTTGTCACAGCTTGGGGGTGACG
CTACTAACTTCAGCCTGCTGAAGCAGGCTGGAGACGTGGAGGAGAACCCTGGACCTATGGTGAGCAAGGG
CGAGGAGCTGTTCACCGGGGTGGTGCCCATCCTGGTCGAGCTGGACGGCGACGTAAACGGCCACAAGTTC
AGCGTGTCCGGCGAGGGCGAGGGCGATGCCACCTACGGCAAGCTGACCCTGAAGTTCATCTGCACCACCG
GCAAGCTGCCCGTGCCCTGGCCCACCCTCGTGACCACCCTGACCTATGGAGTGCAGTGCTTCAGCCGCTA
CCCCGACCACATGAAGCAGCACGACTTCTTCAAGTCCGCCATGCCCGAAGGCTACGTCCAGGAGCGCACC
ATCTTCTTCAAGGACGACGGCAACTACAAGACCCGCGCCGAGGTGAAGTTCGAGGGCGACACCCTGGTGA
ACCGCATCGAGCTGAAGGGCATCGACTTCAAGGAGGACGGCAACATCCTGGGGCACAAGCTGGAGTACAA
CTACAACAGCCACAACGTCTATATCATGGCCGACAAGCAGAAGAACGGCATCAAGGTGAACTTCAAGATC
CGCCACAACATCGAGGACGGCAGCGTGCAGCTCGCCGACCACTACCAGCAGAACACCCCCATCGGCGACG
GCCCCGTGCTGCTGCCCGACAACCACTACCTGAGCACCCAGTCCGCCCTGAGCAAAGACCCCAACGAGAA
GCGCGATCACATGGTCCTGCTGGAGTTCGTGACCGCCGCCGGGATCACTCTCGGCATGGACGAGCTGTAC
AAGTCTGGTGGTTCTCCCAAGAAGAAGAGGAAAGTCTAACCGGTCATCATCACCATCACCATTGAGTTTA
AACCCGCTGATCAGCCTCGACTGTGCCTTCTAGTTGCCAGCCATCTGTTGTTTGCCCCTCCCCCGTGCCT
TCCTTGACCCTGGAAGGTGCCACTCCCACTGTCCTTTCCTAATAAAATGAGGAAATTGCATCGCATTGTC
TGAGTAGGTGTCATTCTATTCTGGGGGGTGGGGTGGGGCAGGACAGCAAGGGGGAGGATTGGGAAGACAA
TAGCAGGCATGCTGGGGATGCGGTGGGCTCTATGGCTTCTGAGGCGGAAAGAACCAGCTGGGGCTCGATA
CCGTCGACCTCTAGCTAGAGCTTGGCGTAATCATGGTCATAGCTGTTTCCTGTGTGAAATTGTTATCCGC
TCACAATTCCACACAACATACGAGCCGGAAGCATAAAGTGTAAAGCCTAGGGTGCCTAATGAGTGAGCTA
ACTCACATTAATTGCGTTGCGCTCACTGCCCGCTTTCCAGTCGGGAAACCTGTCGTGCCAGCTGCATTAA
TGAATCGGCCAACGCGCGGGGAGAGGCGGTTTGCGTATTGGGCGCTCTTCCGCTTCCTCGCTCACTGACT
CGCTGCGCTCGGTCGTTCGGCTGCGGCGAGCGGTATCAGCTCACTCAAAGGCGGTAATACGGTTATCCAC
AGAATCAGGGGATAACGCAGGAAAGAACATGTGAGCAAAAGGCCAGCAAAAGGCCAGGAACCGTAAAAAG
GCCGCGTTGCTGGCGTTTTTCCATAGGCTCCGCCCCCCTGACGAGCATCACAAAAATCGACGCTCAAGTC
AGAGGTGGCGAAACCCGACAGGACTATAAAGATACCAGGCGTTTCCCCCTGGAAGCTCCCTCGTGCGCTC
TCCTGTTCCGACCCTGCCGCTTACCGGATACCTGTCCGCCTTTCTCCCTTCGGGAAGCGTGGCGCTTTCT
CATAGCTCACGCTGTAGGTATCTCAGTTCGGTGTAGGTCGTTCGCTCCAAGCTGGGCTGTGTGCACGAAC
CCCCCGTTCAGCCCGACCGCTGCGCCTTATCCGGTAACTATCGTCTTGAGTCCAACCCGGTAAGACACGA
CTTATCGCCACTGGCAGCAGCCACTGGTAACAGGATTAGCAGAGCGAGGTATGTAGGCGGTGCTACAGAG
TTCTTGAAGTGGTGGCCTAACTACGGCTACACTAGAAGAACAGTATTTGGTATCTGCGCTCTGCTGAAGC
CAGTTACCTTCGGAAAAAGAGTTGGTAGCTCTTGATCCGGCAAACAAACCACCGCTGGTAGCGGTGGTTT
TTTTGTTTGCAAGCAGCAGATTACGCGCAGAAAAAAAGGATCTCAAGAAGATCCTTTGATCTTTTCTACG
GGGTCTGACGCTCAGTGGAACGAAAACTCACGTTAAGGGATTTTGGTCATGAGATTATCAAAAAGGATCT
TCACCTAGATCCTTTTAAATTAAAAATGAAGTTTTAAATCAATCTAAAGTATATATGAGTAAACTTGGTC
TGACAGTTACCAATGCTTAATCAGTGAGGCACCTATCTCAGCGATCTGTCTATTTCGTTCATCCATAGTT
GCCTGACTCCCCGTCGTGTAGATAACTACGATACGGGAGGGCTTACCATCTGGCCCCAGTGCTGCAATGA
TACCGCGAGACCCACGCTCACCGGCTCCAGATTTATCAGCAATAAACCAGCCAGCCGGAAGGGCCGAGCG
CAGAAGTGGTCCTGCAACTTTATCCGCCTCCATCCAGTCTATTAATTGTTGCCGGGAAGCTAGAGTAAGT
AGTTCGCCAGTTAATAGTTTGCGCAACGTTGTTGCCATTGCTACAGGCATCGTGGTGTCACGCTCGTCGT
TTGGTATGGCTTCATTCAGCTCCGGTTCCCAACGATCAAGGCGAGTTACATGATCCCCCATGTTGTGCAA
AAAAGCGGTTAGCTCCTTCGGTCCTCCGATCGTTGTCAGAAGTAAGTTGGCCGCAGTGTTATCACTCATG
GTTATGGCAGCACTGCATAATTCTCTTACTGTCATGCCATCCGTAAGATGCTTTTCTGTGACTGGTGAGT
ACTCAACCAAGTCATTCTGAGAATAGTGTATGCGGCGACCGAGTTGCTCTTGCCCGGCGTCAATACGGGA
TAATACCGCGCCACATAGCAGAACTTTAAAAGTGCTCATCATTGGAAAACGTTCTTCGGGGCGAAAACTC
TCAAGGATCTTACCGCTGTTGAGATCCAGTTCGATGTAACCCACTCGTGCACCCAACTGATCTTCAGCAT
CTTTTACTTTCACCAGCGTTTCTGGGTGAGCAAAAACAGGAAGGCAAAATGCCGCAAAAAAGGGAATAAG
GGCGACACGGAAATGTTGAATACTCATACTCTTCCTTTTTCAATATTATTGAAGCATTTATCAGGGTTAT
TGTCTCATGAGCGGATACATATTTGAATGTATTTAGAAAAATAAACAAATAGGGGTTCCGCGCACATTTC
CCCGAAAAGTGCCACCTGACGTCGACGGATCGGGAGATCGATCTCCCGATCCCCTAGGGTCGACTCTCAG
TACAATCTGCTCTGATGCCGCATAGTTAAGCCAGTATCTGCTCCCTGCTTGTGTGTTGGAGGTCGCTGAG
TAGTGCGCGAGCAAAATTTAAGCTACAACAAGGCAAGGCTTGACCGACAATTGCATGAAGAATCTGCTTA
GGGTTAGGCGTTTTGCGCTGCTTCGCGATGTACGGGCCAGATATACGCGTT
Features (pLannotate 1.2.2; 17 found; start..end, strand, type, name):
      1..380     +  enhancer       CMV enhancer: human cytomegalovirus immediate early enhancer
    381..584     +  promoter       CMV promoter: human cytomegalovirus (CMV) immediate early promoter
    626..644     +  promoter       T7 promoter: promoter for bacteriophage T7 RNA polymerase
    658..1848    +  CDS            ABE(7.10): adenine base editor comprising wild-type E. coli TadA fused to the evolved TadA*(7.10) mutant (Gaudelli et al., 2017)
   1849..5949    +  CDS            Cas9 VQR: Streptococcus pyogenes Cas9 endonuclease with the D1135V/R1335Q/T1337R mutations has an altered recognition specificity for the protospacer adjacent motif (PAM) (Kleinstiver et al., 2015)
   6007..6723    +  CDS            EGFP: EGFP is a basic (constitutively fluorescent) green fluorescent protein published in 1996, derived from Aequorea victoria. It is reported to be a rapidly-maturing weak dimer with moderate acid sensitivity.
   6811..7035    +  polyA_signal   bGH poly(A) signal: bovine growth hormone polyadenylation signal
   7039..7060    +  promoter       SV40 promoter (fragment): SV40 enhancer and early promoter
   7065..7081    +  misc_feature   MCS (fragment): pBluescript multiple cloning site
   7130..7146    -  protein_bind   lac operator: The lac repressor binds to the lac operator to inhibit transcription in E. coli. This inhibition can be relieved by adding lactose or isopropyl-β-D-thiogalactopyranoside (IPTG). lac repressor encoded by lacI
   7154..7184    -  promoter       lac promoter: promoter for the E. coli lac operon
   7199..7220    -  protein_bind   CAP binding site: CAP binding activates transcription in the presence of cAMP. E. coli catabolite activator protein
   7233..7325    -  CDS            lacI (fragment): lac repressor; lacI; The lac repressor binds to the lac operator to inhibit transcription in E. coli. This inhibition can be relieved by adding lactose or isopropyl-β-D-thiogalactopyranoside (IPTG).
   7508..8096    -  rep_origin     ori: high-copy-number ColE1/pMB1/pBR322/pUC origin of replication
   8267..9127    -  CDS            AmpR: β-lactamase; bla; confers resistance to ampicillin, carbenicillin, and related antibiotics
   9128..9232    -  promoter       AmpR promoter: bla
   9303..9347    -  misc_feature   bom (fragment): basis of mobility region from pBR322
