[The description below was written by a language model from this plasmid's Addgene catalogue record and pLannotate feature annotations shown in this document.]
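Description:
pCMV-ABE7.10-P2A-GFP is a 9.5 kb mammalian expression plasmid on a pCMV backbone that produces the adenine base editor ABE7.10 together with a green fluorescent reporter. It was derived in part from the earlier pCMV-ABE7.10 plasmid and assembled by Gibson cloning. In E. coli it is maintained at high copy through a ColE1/pUC-type origin and selected with ampicillin via the β-lactamase gene and its native promoter. Short remnants of lac regulatory elements, a lacI fragment, an SV40 promoter fragment and a bom fragment are backbone leftovers with no evident role in the design. No mammalian selection marker is annotated.

The single expression cassette is driven by the human cytomegalovirus immediate early enhancer and promoter and terminated by the bovine growth hormone polyadenylation signal. A T7 promoter sits just upstream of the coding region and could support in vitro transcription. The open reading frame begins with the ABE7.10 deaminase module, wild-type E. coli TadA fused to the evolved TadA*(7.10), followed by a Streptococcus pyogenes Cas9 domain. The automated annotation labels this domain as the VQR PAM variant, but the catalogue entry mentions no altered PAM specificity, so that label may just be a best-match assignment. The record lists a C-terminal NLS on the insert. The P2A self-cleaving peptide named in the construct is not separately annotated; it presumably lies in the short gap before EGFP, allowing editor and EGFP to be made as separate proteins from one transcript.

Because EGFP fluorescence reports editor expression, transfected cells can be identified or enriched. No guide RNA cassette is annotated, so the sgRNA must be supplied separately. The associated publication concerns improving adenine base editing with histone deacetylase inhibitors.
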