Addgene plasmid #162509: pCMV-ABE7.10-P2A-GFP
Purpose: Express ABE7.10-P2A-GFP by CMV promoter in mammalian cells
Depositing lab: Yongsub Kim. Publication: Small-molecule inhibitors of histone deacetylase improve CRISPR-based adenine base editing. Shin HR, See JE, Kweon J, Kim HS, Sung GJ, Park S, Jang AH, Jang G, Choi KC, Kim I, Kim JS, Kim Y. Nucleic Acids Res. 2021 Feb 26;49(4):2390-2399. doi: 10.1093/nar/gkab052. PubMed 33544854.
Backbone
  Vector backbone: pCMV
  Vector type: Mammalian Expression, CRISPR
Growth in bacteria
  Bacterial resistance: Ampicillin, 100 μg/mL
  Growth temperature: 37°C
  Growth strain: DH5alpha
  Copy number: High Copy
Gene/Insert
  Gene/Insert name: ABE7.10-P2A-GFP
  Species: Synthetic
  Promoter: CMV
  Tag / fusion protein: NLS (C terminal on insert)
  Cloning method: Gibson Cloning
  Sequencing primers: 5′ CMV Forward; 3′ BGH reverse
Resource information
  A portion of this plasmid was derived from a plasmid made by: from pCMV-ABE7.10 (Addgene plasmid #102919)
Terms and licenses: Academic/Nonprofit Terms; Industry Terms: Not Available to Industry
How to cite: pCMV-ABE7.10-P2A-GFP was a gift from Yongsub Kim (Addgene plasmid # 162509 ; http://n2t.net/addgene:162509 ; RRID:Addgene_162509)
